Addgene plasmid #146654: pT7-EGFP-C1-HsNot9_J
Purpose: Mammalian Expression of HsNot9
Depositing lab: Elisa Izaurralde. Depositing organization: Max Planck Institute for Developmental Biology.
Backbone
  Vector backbone: Unknown
  Vector type: Mammalian Expression
Growth in bacteria
  Bacterial resistance: Kanamycin, 50 μg/mL
  Growth temperature: 37°C
  Growth strain: DH5alpha
  Copy number: High Copy
Gene/Insert
  Gene/Insert name: HsNot9 (alt names: RCD1; CT129, RCD1+, CNOT9)
  Species: H. sapiens (human)
  Entrez Gene: CNOT9 (a.k.a. CAF40, CT129, RCD-1, RCD1, RQCD1)
  Cloning method: Unknown
Terms and licenses: Academic/Nonprofit Terms; Industry Terms: Not Available to Industry
Depositor comments: sequence based on NCBI:NM_005444.1 Plasmids from this collection were made available to the research community and donated after the lab closed. Please note that the sequence provided by the depositing laboratory may be theoretical/predicted or based on Sanger sequencing results. There may be discrepancies between sequencing results obtained by Addgene and the depositor sequence. If an Addgene verified sequence is not available, please contact before placing your order to request that our lab fully sequence the plasmid.
How to cite: pT7-EGFP-C1-HsNot9_J was a gift from Elisa Izaurralde (Addgene plasmid # 146654 ; http://n2t.net/addgene:146654 ; RRID:Addgene_146654)
