[The description below was written by a language model from this plasmid's Addgene catalogue record and pLannotate feature annotations shown in this document.]
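Description:
pT7-EGFP-C1-HsNot9_J is a 5.7 kb mammalian expression plasmid that produces human CNOT9 (also called NOT9, RCD1, RQCD1 or CAF40) as an N-terminal EGFP fusion. The catalogue lists the backbone as unknown, but the name and the annotated features are consistent with an EGFP-C1-type layout. It is maintained in E. coli through a high-copy ColE1/pUC origin and selected with kanamycin. The resistance cassette places the Tn5 NeoR/KanR gene behind both a bacterial (bla) promoter and the SV40 enhancer/early promoter, terminated by an HSV TK polyadenylation signal, so the same marker can also confer G418 resistance in mammalian cells. An f1 origin is also present. Short hits annotated as fragments of an HIV-1 LTR, SV40 large T antigen, ble and the bGH poly(A) signal are most likely incidental matches to flanking backbone sequence rather than functional elements.

The expression unit is driven by the CMV immediate-early enhancer and promoter. A T7 promoter sits between the CMV promoter and the coding region, which would additionally allow transcription by T7 RNA polymerase, for example in vitro. The EGFP open reading frame is followed by a remnant of the multiple cloning site acting as a linker, then the CNOT9 coding sequence, which the depositor states is based on a human reference mRNA, and finally an SV40 polyadenylation signal. CNOT9 is a subunit of the CCR4-NOT complex, a major cellular mRNA deadenylase involved in mRNA decay, miRNA-mediated repression and translational repression. The stated purpose is simply mammalian expression of HsNot9. The GFP tag would permit fluorescence-based localisation or tag-based detection and pulldown of the protein, although the record does not specify particular applications.
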