Features (pLannotate 1.2.2; 17 found; start..end, strand, type, name):
     61..364     +  enhancer       CMV enhancer: human cytomegalovirus immediate early enhancer
    365..568     +  promoter       CMV promoter: human cytomegalovirus (CMV) immediate early promoter
    564..597     +  LTR            5' LTR (truncated) (fragment): truncated 5' long terminal repeat (LTR) from HIV-1
    613..631     +  promoter       T7 promoter: promoter for bacteriophage T7 RNA polymerase
    665..1381    +  CDS            EGFP: EGFP is a basic (constitutively fluorescent) green fluorescent protein published in 1996, derived from Aequorea victoria. It is reported to be a rapidly-maturing weak dimer with moderate acid sensitivity.
   1382..1417    +  misc_feature   MCS (fragment): multiple cloning site
   1418..2311    +  CDS            CNOT9: CNOT9_HUMAN - Also known as RCD1, RQCD1. Experimental evidence at protein level: Swiss-Prot protein existence level 1. Component of the CCR4-NOT complex which is one of the major cellular mRNA deadenylases and is linked to various cellular processes including bulk mRNA degradation, miRNA-mediated repression, translational repression during translational initiation and general transcription regulation. Additional complex functions may be a consequence of its influence on mRNA expression. Involved in down- regulation of MYB- and JUN-dependent transcription. May play a role in cell differentiatio
   2337..2421    +  CDS            large T antigen (fragment): large T antigen from SV40 (simian virus 40)
   2444..2565    +  polyA_signal   SV40 poly(A) signal: SV40 polyadenylation signal
   2599..3027    -  rep_origin     f1 ori (sequence partly withheld): f1 bacteriophage origin of replication; arrow indicates direction of (+) strand synthesis
   3054..3158    +  promoter       AmpR promoter: bla
   3160..3517    +  promoter       SV40 promoter: SV40 enhancer and early promoter
   3552..4346    +  CDS            NeoR/KanR: aminoglycoside phosphotransferase from Tn5; aph(3')-II (or nptII); confers resistance to neomycin, kanamycin, and G418 (Geneticin®)
   4367..4519    +  CDS            ble (fragment): BLE_KLEPN - Experimental evidence at protein level: Swiss-Prot protein existence level 1. Binding protein with a strong affinity to the bleomycin family of antibiotics. Binds to CL990; an antimitotic-antibiotic compound. From Klebsiella pneumoniae.
   4578..4625    +  polyA_signal   HSV TK poly(A) signal: herpes simplex virus thymidine kinase polyadenylation signal (Cole and Stacy, 1985)
   4716..4732    -  polyA_signal   bGH poly(A) signal (fragment): bovine growth hormone polyadenylation signal
   4954..5542    +  rep_origin     ori: high-copy-number ColE1/pMB1/pBR322/pUC origin of replication
>Addgene plasmid #146654 | pT7-EGFP-C1-HsNot9_J | addgene full sequence | sequence record 356588 | Addgene NGS Result
TAGTTATTAATAGTAATCAATTACGGGGTCATTAGTTCATAGCCCATATATGGAGTTCCGCGTTACATAA
CTTACGGTAAATGGCCCGCCTGGCTGACCGCCCAACGACCCCCGCCCATTGACGTCAATAATGACGTATG
TTCCCATAGTAACGCCAATAGGGACTTTCCATTGACGTCAATGGGTGGAGTATTTACGGTAAACTGCCCA
CTTGGCAGTACATCAAGTGTATCATATGCCAAGTACGCCCCCTATTGACGTCAATGACGGTAAATGGCCC
GCCTGGCATTATGCCCAGTACATGACCTTATGGGACTTTCCTACTTGGCAGTACATCTACGTATTAGTCA
TCGCTATTACCATGGTGATGCGGTTTTGGCAGTACATCAATGGGCGTGGATAGCGGTTTGACTCACGGGG
ATTTCCAAGTCTCCACCCCATTGACGTCAATGGGAGTTTGTTTTGGCACCAAAATCAACGGGACTTTCCA
AAATGTCGTAACAACTCCGCCCCATTGACGCAAATGGGCGGTAGGCGTGTACGGTGGGAGGTCTATATAA
GCAGAGCTCTCTGGCTAACTAGAGAACCCACTGCTTACTGGCTTATCGAAATTAATACGACTCACTATAG
GGAGACCCAAGCTCTAGCGCTACCGGTCGCCACCATGGTGAGCAAGGGCGAGGAGCTGTTCACCGGGGTG
GTGCCCATCCTGGTCGAGCTGGACGGCGACGTAAACGGCCACAAGTTCAGCGTGTCCGGCGAGGGCGAGG
GCGATGCCACCTACGGCAAGCTGACCCTGAAGTTCATCTGCACCACCGGCAAGCTGCCCGTGCCCTGGCC
CACCCTCGTGACCACCCTGACCTACGGCGTGCAGTGCTTCAGCCGCTACCCCGACCACATGAAGCAGCAC
GACTTCTTCAAGTCCGCCATGCCCGAAGGCTACGTCCAGGAGCGCACCATCTTCTTCAAGGACGACGGCA
ACTACAAGACCCGCGCCGAGGTGAAGTTCGAGGGCGACACCCTGGTGAACCGCATCGAGCTGAAGGGCAT
CGACTTCAAGGAGGACGGCAACATCCTGGGGCACAAGCTGGAGTACAACTACAACAGCCACAACGTCTAT
ATCATGGCCGACAAGCAGAAGAACGGCATCAAGGTGAACTTCAAGATCCGCCACAACATCGAGGACGGCA
GCGTGCAGCTCGCCGACCACTACCAGCAGAACACCCCCATCGGCGACGGCCCCGTGCTGCTGCCCGACAA
CCACTACCTGAGCACCCAGTCCGCCCTGAGCAAAGACCCCAACGAGAAGCGCGATCACATGGTCCTGCTG
GAGTTCGTGACCGCCGCCGGGATCACTCTCGGCATGGACGAGCTGTACAAGTCCGGACTCAGATCTCGAG
CTCAAGCTTCGAATTCTCACAGCCTGGCGACGGCTGCGCCTGTGCCTACTACACTGGCACAAGTGGATAG
AGAAAAGATCTATCAGTGGATCAATGAGCTGTCCAGTCCTGAGACTAGGGAAAATGCTTTGCTGGAGCTA
AGTAAGAAGCGAGAATCTGTTCCTGACCTTGCACCCATGCTGTGGCATTCATTTGGTACTATTGCAGCAC
TTTTACAGGAAATTGTAAATATTTATCCATCTATCAACCCACCCACCTTGACAGCACACCAGTCTAACAG
AGTTTGCAATGCTCTGGCATTACTGCAATGTGTAGCATCACATCCAGAAACCAGGTCAGCGTTTCTCGCA
GCACACATCCCACTTTTTTTGTACCCCTTTTTGCACACTGTCAGCAAAACACGTCCCTTTGAGTATCTCC
GGCTCACCAGCCTTGGAGTTATTGGGGCCCTGGTGAAAACAGATGAACAAGAAGTAATCAACTTTTTATT
AACAACAGAAATTATCCCTTTATGTTTGCGAATTATGGAATCTGGAAGTGAACTTTCTAAAACAGTTGCC
ACATTCATCCTCCAGAAGATCTTGTTAGATGACACTGGTTTGGCTTATATATGTCAGACGTATGAGCGTT
TCTCCCATGTTGCCATGATCTTGGGTAAGATGGTCCTGCAGCTATCCAAAGAGCCTTCTGCCCGTCTGCT
GAAGCATGTAGTGAGATGTTACCTTCGACTTTCAGATAACCCCAGGGCACGTGAAGCACTCAGACAGTGC
CTCCCTGACCAGCTGAAAGACACAACCTTCGCCCAGGTGCTAAAAGATGACACCACCACGAAACGCTGGC
TTGCACAACTGGTGAAGAACCTGCAAGAGGGCCAGGTCACCGATCCCCGGGGTATCCCCCTGCCCCCTCA
GTGAGGATCCACCGGATCTAGATAACTGATCATAATCAGCCATACCACATTTGTAGAGGTTTTACTTGCT
TTAAAAAACCTCCCACACCTCCCCCTGAACCTGAAACATAAAATGAATGCAATTGTTGTTGTTAACTTGT
TTATTGCAGCTTATAATGGTTACAAATAAAGCAATAGCATCACAAATTTCACAAATAAAGCATTTTTTTC
ACTGCATTCTAGTTGTGGTTTGTCCAAACTCATCAATGTATCTTAACGCGTAAATTGTAAGCGTTAATAT
TTTGTTAAAATTCGCGTTAAATTTTTGTTAAATCAGCTCATTTTTTAACCAATAGGCCGAAATCGGCAAA
ATCCCTTATAAATCAAAAGAATAGACCGAGATAGGGT
[37 nt withheld, positions 2698-2734]
AAAGAACGTGGACTCCAACGTCAAAGG
[49 nt withheld, positions 2762-2810]
T
[91 nt withheld, positions 2812-2902]
G
[124 nt withheld, positions 2904-3027]
CAGGTGGCACTTTTCGGGGAAATGTGCGCGGAACCCCTATTTGTTTATTTTTCTAAATACATTCAAATAT
GTATCCGCTCATGAGACAATAACCCTGATAAATGCTTCAATAATATTGAAAAAGGAAGAGTCCTGAGGCG
GAAAGAACCAGCTGTGGAATGTGTGTCAGTTAGGGTGTGGAAAGTCCCCAGGCTCCCCAGCAGGCAGAAG
TATGCAAAGCATGCATCTCAATTAGTCAGCAACCAGGTGTGGAAAGTCCCCAGGCTCCCCAGCAGGCAGA
AGTATGCAAAGCATGCATCTCAATTAGTCAGCAACCATAGTCCCGCCCCTAACTCCGCCCATCCCGCCCC
TAACTCCGCCCAGTTCCGCCCATTCTCCGCCCCATGGCTGACTAATTTTTTTTATTTATGCAGAGGCCGA
GGCCGCCTCGGCCTCTGAGCTATTCCAGAAGTAGTGAGGAGGCTTTTTTGGAGGCCTAGGCTTTTGCAAA
GATCGATCAAGAGACAGGATGAGGATCGTTTCGCATGATTGAACAAGATGGATTGCACGCAGGTTCTCCG
GCCGCTTGGGTGGAGAGGCTATTCGGCTATGACTGGGCACAACAGACAATCGGCTGCTCTGATGCCGCCG
TGTTCCGGCTGTCAGCGCAGGGGCGCCCGGTTCTTTTTGTCAAGACCGACCTGTCCGGTGCCCTGAATGA
ACTGCAAGACGAGGCAGCGCGGCTATCGTGGCTGGCCACGACGGGCGTTCCTTGCGCAGCTGTGCTCGAC
GTTGTCACTGAAGCGGGAAGGGACTGGCTGCTATTGGGCGAAGTGCCGGGGCAGGATCTCCTGTCATCTC
ACCTTGCTCCTGCCGAGAAAGTATCCATCATGGCTGATGCAATGCGGCGGCTGCATACGCTTGATCCGGC
TACCTGCCCATTCGACCACCAAGCGAAACATCGCATCGAGCGAGCACGTACTCGGATGGAAGCCGGTCTT
GTCGATCAGGATGATCTGGACGAAGAGCATCAGGGGCTCGCGCCAGCCGAACTGTTCGCCAGGCTCAAGG
CGAGCATGCCCGACGGCGAGGATCTCGTCGTGACCCATGGCGATGCCTGCTTGCCGAATATCATGGTGGA
AAATGGCCGCTTTTCTGGATTCATCGACTGTGGCCGGCTGGGTGTGGCGGACCGCTATCAGGACATAGCG
TTGGCTACCCGTGATATTGCTGAAGAGCTTGGCGGCGAATGGGCTGACCGCTTCCTCGTGCTTTACGGTA
TCGCCGCTCCCGATTCGCAGCGCATCGCCTTCTATCGCCTTCTTGACGAGTTCTTCTGAGCGGGACTCTG
GGGTTCGAAATGACCGACCAAGCGACGCCCAACCTGCCATCACGAGATTTCGATTCCACCGCCGCCTTCT
ATGAAAGGTTGGGCTTCGGAATCGTTTTCCGGGACGCCGGCTGGATGATCCTCCAGCGCGGGGATCTCAT
GCTGGAGTTCTTCGCCCACCCTAGGGGGAGGCTAACTGAAACACGGAAGGAGACAATACCGGAAGGAACC
CGCGCTATGACGGCAATAAAAAGACAGAATAAAACGCACGGTGTTGGGTCGTTTGTTCATAAACGCGGGG
TTCGGTCCCAGGGCTGGCACTCTGTCGATACCCCACCGAGACCCCATTGGGGCCAATACGCCCGCGTTTC
TTCCTTTTCCCCACCCCACCCCCCAAGTTCGGGTGAAGGCCCAGGGCTCGCAGCCAACGTCGGGGCGGCA
GGCCCTGCCATAGCCTCAGGTTACTCATATATACTTTAGATTGATTTAAAACTTCATTTTTAATTTAAAA
GGATCTAGGTGAAGATCCTTTTTGATAATCTCATGACCAAAATCCCTTAACGTGAGTTTTCGTTCCACTG
AGCGTCAGACCCCGTAGAAAAGATCAAAGGATCTTCTTGAGATCCTTTTTTTCTGCGCGTAATCTGCTGC
TTGCAAACAAAAAAACCACCGCTACCAGCGGTGGTTTGTTTGCCGGATCAAGAGCTACCAACTCTTTTTC
CGAAGGTAACTGGCTTCAGCAGAGCGCAGATACCAAATACTGTTCTTCTAGTGTAGCCGTAGTTAGGCCA
CCACTTCAAGAACTCTGTAGCACCGCCTACATACCTCGCTCTGCTAATCCTGTTACCAGTGGCTGCTGCC
AGTGGCGATAAGTCGTGTCTTACCGGGTTGGACTCAAGACGATAGTTACCGGATAAGGCGCAGCGGTCGG
GCTGAACGGGGGGTTCGTGCACACAGCCCAGCTTGGAGCGAACGACCTACACCGAACTGAGATACCTACA
GCGTGAGCTATGAGAAAGCGCCACGCTTCCCGAAGGGAGAAAGGCGGACAGGTATCCGGTAAGCGGCAGG
GTCGGAACAGGAGAGCGCACGAGGGAGCTTCCAGGGGGAAACGCCTGGTATCTTTATAGTCCTGTCGGGT
TTCGCCACCTCTGACTTGAGCGTCGATTTTTGTGATGCTCGTCAGGGGGGCGGAGCCTATGGAAAAACGC
CAGCAACGCGGCCTTTTTACGGTTCCTGGCCTTTTGCTGGCCTTTTGCTCACATGTTCTTTCCTGCGTTA
TCCCCTGATTCTGTGGATAACCGTATTACCGCCATGCAT
